>Addgene plasmid #204551 | pHis-3xFLAG-CMV14-CYB5R3 | addgene full sequence | sequence record 403737 | Addgene NGS Result
CCATTCGCCATTCAGGCTGCGCAACTGTTGGGAAGGGCGATCGGTGCGGGCCTCTTCGCTATTACGCCAG
CTGGCGAAAGGGGGATGTGCTGCAAGGCGATTAAGTTGGGTAACGCCAGGGTTTTCCCAGTCACGACGTT
GTAAAACGACGGCCAGTGCCAAGCTGATCTATACATTGAATCAATATTGGCAATTAGCCATATTAGTCAT
TGGTTATATAGCATAAATCAATATTGGCTATTGGCCATTGCATACGTTGTATCTATATCATAATATGTAC
ATTTATATTGGCTCATGTCCAATATGACCGCCATGTTGACATTGATTATTGACTAGTTATTAATAGTAAT
CAATTACGGGGTCATTAGTTCATAGCCCATATATGGAGTTCCGCGTTACATAACTTACGGTAAATGGCCC
GCCTGGCTGACCGCCCAACGACCCCCGCCCATTGACGTCAATAATGACGTATGTTCCCATAGTAACGCCA
ATAGGGACTTTCCATTGACGTCAATGGGTGGAGTATTTACGGTAAACTGCCCACTTGGCAGTACATCAAG
TGTATCATATGCCAAGTCCGCCCCCTATTGACGTCAATGACGGTAAATGGCCCGCCTGGCATTATGCCCA
GTACATGACCTTACGGGACTTTCCTACTTGGCAGTACATCTACGTATTAGTCATCGCTATTACCATGGTG
ATGCGGTTTTGGCAGTACACCAATGGGCGTGGATAGCGGTTTGACTCACGGGGATTTCCAAGTCTCCACC
CCATTGACGTCAATGGGAGTTTGTTTTGGCACCAAAATCAACGGGACTTTCCAAAATGTCGTAATAACCC
CGCCCCGTTGACGCAAATGGGCGGTAGGCGTGTACGGTGGGAGGTCTATATAAGCAGAGCTCGTTTAGTG
AACCGTCAGAATTAAGCTTATGGGGGCCCAGCTCAGCACGTTGGGCCATATGGTGCTCTTCCCAGTCTGG
TTCCTGTACAGTCTGCTCATGAAGCTGTTCCAGCGCTCCACGCCAGCCATCACCCTCGAGAGCCCGGACA
TCAAGTACCCGCTGCGGCTCATCGACCGGGAGATCATCAGCCATGACACCCGGCGCTTCCGCTTTGCCCT
GCCGTCACCCCAGCACATCCTGGGCCTCCCTGTCGGCCAGCACATCTACCTCTCGGCTCGAATTGATGGA
AACCTGGTCGTCCGGCCCTATACACCCATCTCCAGCGATGATGACAAGGGCTTCGTGGACCTGGTCATCA
AGGTTTACTTCAAGGACACCCATCCCAAGTTTCCCGCTGGAGGGAAGATGTCTCAGTACCTGGAGAGCAT
GCAGATTGGAGACACCATTGAGTTCCGGGGCCCCAGTGGGCTGCTGGTCTACCAGGGCAAAGGGAAGTTC
GCCATCCGACCTGACAAAAAGTCCAACCCTATCATCAGGACAGTGAAGTCTGTGGGCATGATCGCGGGAG
GGACAGGCATCACCCCGATGCTGCAGGTGATCCGCGCCATCATGAAGGACCCTGATGACCACACTGTGTG
CCACCTGCTCTTTGCCAACCAGACCGAGAAGGACATCCTGCTGCGACCTGAGCTGGAGGAACTCAGGAAC
AAACATTCTGCACGCTTCAAGCTCTGGTACACGCTGGACAGAGCCCCTGAAGCCTGGGACTACGGCCAGG
GCTTCGTGAATGAGGAGATGATCCGGGACCACCTTCCACCCCCAGAGGAGGAGCCGCTGGTGCTGATGTG
TGGCCCCCCACCCATGATCCAGTACGCCTGCCTTCCCAACCTGGACCACGTGGGCCACCCCACGGAGCGC
TGCTTCGTCTTCTCTAGAGGATCCCATCATCACCATCACCACAGATCCCGGGCTGACTACAAAGACCATG
ACGGTGATTATAAAGATCATGACATCGACTACAAGGATGACGATGACAAGTAGTGATCCCGGGTGGCATC
CCTGTGACCCCTCCCCAGTGCCTCTCCTGGCCCTGGAAGTTGCCACTCCAGTGCCCACCAGCCTTGTCCT
AATAAAATTAAGTTGCATCATTTTGTCTGACTAGGTGTCCTTCTATAATATTATGGGGTGGAGGGGGGTG
GTATGGAGCAAGGGGCAAGTTGGGAAGACAACCTGTAGGGCCTGCGGGGTCTATTGGGAACCAAGCTGGA
GTGCAGTGGCACAATCTTGGCTCACTGCAATCTCCGCCTCCTGGGTTCAAGCGATTCTCCTGCCTCAGCC
TCCCGAGTTGTTGGGATTCCAGGCATGCATGACCAGGCTCAGCTAATTTTTGTTTTTTTGGTAGAGACGG
GGTTTCACCATATTGGCCAGGCTGGTCTCCAACTCCTAATCTCAGGTGATCTACCCACCTTGGCCTCCCA
AATTGCTGGGATTACAGGCGTGAACCACTGCTCCCTTCCCTGTCCTTCTGATTTTAAAATAACTATACCA
GCAGGAGGACGTCCAGACACAGCATAGGCTACCTGGCCATGCCCAACCGGTGGGACATTTGAGTTGCTTG
CTTGGCACTGTCCTCTCATGCGTTGGGTCCACTCAGTAGATGCCTGTTGAATTGGGTACGCGGCCAGCTT
GGCTGTGGAATGTGTGTCAGTTAGGGTGTGGAAAGTCCCCAGGCTCCCCAGCAGGCAGAAGTATGCAAAG
CATGCATCTCAATTAGTCAGCAACCAGGTGTGGAAAGTCCCCAGGCTCCCCAGCAGGCAGAAGTATGCAA
AGCATGCATCTCAATTAGTCAGCAACCATAGTCCCGCCCCTAACTCCGCCCATCCCGCCCCTAACTCCGC
CCAGTTCCGCCCATTCTCCGCCCCATGGCTGACTAATTTTTTTTATTTATGCAGAGGCCGAGGCCGCCTC
GGCCTCTGAGCTATTCCAGAAGTAGTGAGGAGGCTTTTTTGGAGGAATTGATCAGCTTGGGATCTGATCA
AGAGACAGGATGAGGATCGTTTCGCATGATTGAACAAGATGGATTGCACGCAGGTTCTCCGGCCGCTTGG
GTGGAGAGGCTATTCGGCTATGACTGGGCACAACAGACAATCGGCTGCTCTGATGCCGCCGTGTTCCGGC
TGTCAGCGCAGGGGCGCCCGGTTCTTTTTGTCAAGACCGACCTGTCCGGTGCCCTGAATGAACTGCAGGA
CGAGGCAGCGCGGCTATCGTGGCTGGCCACGACGGGCGTTCCTTGCGCAGCTGTGCTCGACGTTGTCACT
GAAGCGGGAAGGGACTGGCTGCTATTGGGCGAAGTGCCGGGGCAGGATCTCCTGTCATCTCACCTTGCTC
CTGCCGAGAAAGTATCCATCATGGCTGATGCAATGCGGCGGCTGCATACGCTTGATCCGGCTACCTGCCC
ATTCGACCACCAAGCGAAACATCGCATCGAGCGAGCACGTACTCGGATGGAAGCCGGTCTTGTCGATCAG
GATGATCTGGACGAAGAGCATCAGGGGCTCGCGCCAGCCGAACTGTTCGCCAGGCTCAAGGCGCGCATGC
CCGACGGCGAGGATCTCGTCGTGACCCATGGCGATGCCTGCTTGCCGAATATCATGGTGGAAAATGGCCG
CTTTTCTGGATTCATCGACTGTGGCCGGCTGGGTGTGGCGGACCGCTATCAGGACATAGCGTTGGCTACC
CGTGATATTGCTGAAGAGCTTGGCGGCGAATGGGCTGACCGCTTCCTCGTGCTTTACGGTATCGCCGCTC
CCGATTCGCAGCGCATCGCCTTCTATCGCCTTCTTGACGAGTTCTTCTGAGCGGGACTCTGGGGTTCGAA
ATGACCGACCAAGCGACGCCCAACCTGCCATCACGAGATTTCGATTCCACCGCCGCCTTCTATGAAAGGT
TGGGCTTCGGAATCGTTTTCCGGGACGCCGGCTGGATGATCCTCCAGCGCGGGGATCTCATGCTGGAGTT
CTTCGCCCACCCCGGGCTCGATCCCCTCGCGAGTTGGTTCAGCTGCTGCCTGAGGCTGGACGACCTCGCG
GAGTTCTACCGGCAGTGCAAATCCGTCGGCATCCAGGAAACCAGCAGCGGCTATCCGCGCATCCATGCCC
CCGAACTGCAGGAGTGGGGAGGCACGATGGCCGCTTTGGTCGACCCGGACGGGACGCTCCTGCGCCTGAT
ACAGAACGAATTGCTTGCAGGCATCTCATGAGTGTGTCTTCCCGTTTTCCGCCTGAGGTCACTGCGTGGA
TGGAGCGCTGGCGCCTGCTGCGCGACGGCGAGCTGCTCACCACCCACTCGCCAAGCTGGAACCGTAAAAA
GGCCGCGTTGCTGGCGTTTTTCCATAGGCTCCGCCGATCATAATCAGCCATACCACATTTGTAGAGGTTT
TACTTGCTTTAAAAAACCTCCCACACCTCCCCCTGAACCTGAAACATAAAATGAATGCAATTGTTGTTGT
TAACTTGTTTATTGCAGCTTATAATGGTTACAAATAAAGCAATAGCATCACAAATTTCACAAATAAAGCA
TTTTTTTCACTGCATTCTAGTTGTGGTTTGTCCAAACTCATCAATGTATCTTATCATGTCTGGATCAATT
CCCTATAGTGAGTCGTATTAAATTCGTAATCATGTCATAGCTGTTTCCTGTGTGAAATTGTTATCCGCTC
ACAATTCCACACAACATACGAGCCGGAAGCATAAAGTGTAAAGCCTGGGGTGCCTAATGAGTGAGCTAAC
TCACATTAATTGCGTTGCGCTCACTGCCCGCTTTCCAGTCGGGAAACCTGTCGTGCCAGCTGCATTAATG
AATCGGCCAACGCGCGGGGAGAGGCGGTTTGCGTATTGGGCGCTCTTCCGCTTCCTCGCTCACTGACTCG
CTGCGCTCGGTCGTTCGGCTGCGGCGAGCGGTATCAGCTCACTCAAAGGCGGTAATACGGTTATCCACAG
AATCAGGGGATAACGCAGGAAAGAACATGTGAGCAAAAGGCCAGCAAAAGGCCAGGAACCGTAAAAAGGC
CGCGTTGCTGGCGTTTTTCCATAGGCTCCGCCCCCCTGACGAGCATCACAAAAATCGACGCTCAAGTCAG
AGGTGGCGAAACCCGACAGGACTATAAAGATACCAGGCGTTTCCCCCTGGAAGCTCCCTCGTGCGCTCTC
CTGTTCCGACCCTGCCGCTTACCGGATACCTGTCCGCCTTTCTCCCTTCGGGAAGCGTGGCGCTTTCTCA
TAGCTCACGCTGTAGGTATCTCAGTTCGGTGTAGGTCGTTCGCTCCAAGCTGGGCTGTGTGCACGAACCC
CCCGTTCAGCCCGACCGCTGCGCCTTATCCGGTAACTATCGTCTTGAGTCCAACCCGGTAAGACACGACT
TATCGCCACTGGCAGCAGCCACTGGTAACAGGATTAGCAGAGCGAGGTATGTAGGCGGTGCTACAGAGTT
CTTGAAGTGGTGGCCTAACTACGGCTACACTAGAAGAACAGTATTTGGTATCTGCGCTCTGCTGAAGCCA
GTTACCTTCGGAAAAAGAGTTGGTAGCTCTTGATCCGGCAAACAAACCACCGCTGGTAGCGGTGGTTTTT
TTGTTTGCAAGCAGCAGATTACGCGCAGAAAAAAAGGATCTCAAGAAGATCCTTTGATCTTTTCTACGGG
GTCTGACGCTCAGTGGAACGAAAACTCACGTTAAGGGATTTTGGTCATGAGATTATCAAAAAGGATCTTC
ACCTAGATCCTTTTAAATTAAAAATGAAGTTTTAAATCAATCTAAAGTATATATGAGTAAACTTGGTCTG
ACAGTTACCAATGCTTAATCAGTGAGGCACCTATCTCAGCGATCTGTCTATTTCGTTCATCCATAGTTGC
CTGACTCCCCGTCGTGTAGATAACTACGATACGGGAGGGCTTACCATCTGGCCCCAGTGCTGCAATGATA
CCGCGAGACCCACGCTCACCGGCTCCAGATTTATCAGCAATAAACCAGCCAGCCGGAAGGGCCGAGCGCA
GAAGTGGTCCTGCAACTTTATCCGCCTCCATCCAGTCTATTAATTGTTGCCGGGAAGCTAGAGTAAGTAG
TTCGCCAGTTAATAGTTTGCGCAACGTTGTTGCCATTGCTACAGGCATCGTGGTGTCACGCTCGTCGTTT
GGTATGGCTTCATTCAGCTCCGGTTCCCAACGATCAAGGCGAGTTACATGATCCCCCATGTTGTGCAAAA
AAGCGGTTAGCTCCTTCGGTCCTCCGATCGTTGTCAGAAGTAAGTTGGCCGCAGTGTTATCACTCATGGT
TATGGCAGCACTGCATAATTCTCTTACTGTCATGCCATCCGTAAGATGCTTTTCTGTGACTGGTGAGTAC
TCAACCAAGTCATTCTGAGAATAGTGTATGCGGCGACCGAGTTGCTCTTGCCCGGCGTCAATACGGGATA
ATACCGCGCCACATAGCAGAACTTTAAAAGTGCTCATCATTGGAAAACGTTCTTCGGGGCGAAAACTCTC
AAGGATCTTACCGCTGTTGAGATCCAGTTCGATGTAACCCACTCGTGCACCCAACTGATCTTCAGCATCT
TTTACTTTCACCAGCGTTTCTGGGTGAGCAAAAACAGGAAGGCAAAATGCCGCAAAAAAGGGAATAAGGG
CGACACGGAAATGTTGAATACTCATACTCTTCCTTTTTCAATATTATTGAAGCATTTATCAGGGTTATTG
TCTCATGAGCGGATACATATTTGAATGTATTTAGAAAAATAAACAAATAGGGGTTCCGCGCACATTTCCC
CGAAAAGTGCCACCTG
[124 nt withheld, positions 6737-6860]
C
[91 nt withheld, positions 6862-6952]
A
[49 nt withheld, positions 6954-7002]
CCTTTGACGTTGGAGTCCACGTTCTTT
[37 nt withheld, positions 7030-7066]
ACCCTATCTCGGTCTATTCTTTTGATTTATAAGGGATTTTGCCGATTTCGGCCTATTGGTTAAAAAATGA
GCTGATTTAACAAAAATTTAACGCGAATTTTAACAAAATATTAACGCTTACAATTT
Features (pLannotate 1.2.2; 22 found; start..end, strand, type, name):
      4..158     -  CDS            lacZα (fragment): LacZα fragment of β-galactosidase; lacZ fragment
    318..697     +  enhancer       CMV enhancer: human cytomegalovirus immediate early enhancer
    699..898     +  promoter       CMV promoter: human cytomegalovirus (CMV) immediate early promoter
    930..1832    +  CDS            CYB5R3: NB5R3_HUMAN - Also known as DIA1. Experimental evidence at protein level: Swiss-Prot protein existence level 1. Desaturation and elongation of fatty acids, cholesterol biosynthesis, drug metabolism, and, in erythrocyte, methemoglobin reduction. From Homo sapiens (Human).
   1875..1940    +  CDS            3xFLAG: three tandem FLAG® epitope tags, followed by an enterokinase cleavage site
   1951..2573    +  polyA_signal   hGH poly(A) signal: human growth hormone polyadenylation signal
   2615..2912    +  promoter       SV40 promoter: SV40 enhancer and early promoter
   2966..3757    +  CDS            neo: KKA2_KLEPN - Also known as kan, nptII. Experimental evidence at protein level: Swiss-Prot protein existence level 1. Resistance to kanamycin, neomycin, paromomycin, ribostamycin, butirosin and gentamicin B. From Klebsiella pneumoniae.
   3781..4158    +  CDS            ble: BLE_KLEPN - Experimental evidence at protein level: Swiss-Prot protein existence level 1. Binding protein with a strong affinity to the bleomycin family of antibiotics. Binds to CL990; an antimitotic-antibiotic compound. From Klebsiella pneumoniae.
   4200..4259    +  CDS            str (fragment): STR_KLEPN - Protein inferred from homology: Swiss-Prot protein existence level 3. The aminoglycoside phosphotransferases achieve inactivation of their antibiotic substrates by phosphorylation. From Klebsiella pneumoniae.
   4282..4305    -  rep_origin     CloDF13 ori (fragment): Plasmids containing the CloDF13 (CDF) origin of replication can be propagated in E. coli cells that contain additional plasmids with compatible origins.
   4306..4389    +  CDS            large T antigen (fragment): large T antigen from SV40 (simian virus 40)
   4412..4546    +  polyA_signal   SV40 poly(A) signal: SV40 polyadenylation signal
   4552..4570    -  promoter       T7 promoter: promoter for bacteriophage T7 RNA polymerase
   4608..4624    -  protein_bind   lac operator: The lac repressor binds to the lac operator to inhibit transcription in E. coli. This inhibition can be relieved by adding lactose or isopropyl-β-D-thiogalactopyranoside (IPTG). lac repressor encoded by lacI
   4632..4662    -  promoter       lac promoter: promoter for the E. coli lac operon
   4677..4698    -  protein_bind   CAP binding site: CAP binding activates transcription in the presence of cAMP. E. coli catabolite activator protein
   4711..4803    -  CDS            lacI (fragment): lac repressor; lacI; The lac repressor binds to the lac operator to inhibit transcription in E. coli. This inhibition can be relieved by adding lactose or isopropyl-β-D-thiogalactopyranoside (IPTG).
   4986..5574    -  rep_origin     ori: high-copy-number ColE1/pMB1/pBR322/pUC origin of replication
   5745..6605    -  CDS            AmpR: β-lactamase; bla; confers resistance to ampicillin, carbenicillin, and related antibiotics
   6606..6710    -  promoter       AmpR promoter: bla
   6737..7165    +  rep_origin     f1 ori (sequence partly withheld): f1 bacteriophage origin of replication; arrow indicates direction of (+) strand synthesis
