[The description below was written by a language model from this plasmid's Addgene catalogue record and pLannotate feature annotations shown in this document.]
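Description:
pHis-3xFLAG-CMV14-CYB5R3 is a mammalian expression plasmid built on the p3xFLAG-CMV14 backbone and carrying the unmutated human CYB5R3 gene (also known as B5R or DIA1). CYB5R3 encodes NADH-cytochrome b5 reductase 3, an enzyme involved in fatty acid desaturation and elongation, cholesterol biosynthesis, drug metabolism and, in erythrocytes, methemoglobin reduction. The plasmid is propagated in E. coli through a high-copy ColE1/pUC-type origin with ampicillin selection from the AmpR (β-lactamase) gene and its own promoter. An f1 phage origin is also present, along with residual lacZα, lac promoter/operator, lacI and T7 promoter fragments that are cloning-vector remnants rather than functional parts of the expression unit.

The expression cassette consists of the human cytomegalovirus immediate-early enhancer and promoter driving the CYB5R3 coding sequence. A 3xFLAG epitope lies downstream of the gene, so the tag sits at the C-terminus of the protein, and transcription ends at the human growth hormone polyadenylation signal. Although the name includes "His", no His tag is annotated in the feature table, so the record does not show where or whether one is encoded. A second cassette places the neo (aminoglycoside phosphotransferase) gene under the SV40 enhancer/early promoter with an SV40 poly(A) signal, which would permit G418 selection of stably transfected cells. The adjacent ble and str annotations are most likely flanking sequence from the same transposon-derived region as neo.

The construct is intended for expressing FLAG-tagged CYB5R3 in mammalian cells, allowing detection or immunoprecipitation with anti-FLAG reagents. It was deposited in connection with work on the ufmylation of CYB5R3 by the UFM1 system and its role in ER-phagy.
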