Addgene plasmid #204551: pHis-3xFLAG-CMV14-CYB5R3
Purpose: Expresses 3xFLAG-tagged CYB5R3 in mammalian cells
Depositing lab: Masaaki Komatsu. Depositing organization: Juntendo University. Publication: The UFM1 system regulates ER-phagy through the ufmylation of CYB5R3. Ishimura R, El-Gowily AH, Noshiro D, Komatsu-Hirota S, Ono Y, Shindo M, Hatta T, Abe M, Uemura T, Lee-Okada HC, Mohamed TM, Yokomizo T, Ueno T, Sakimura K, Natsume T, Sorimachi H, Inada T, Waguri S, Noda NN, Komatsu M. Nat Commun. 2022 Dec 21;13(1):7857. doi: 10.1038/s41467-022-35501-0. PubMed 36543799.
Backbone
  Vector backbone: p3_FLAG-CMV14
  Vector type: Mammalian Expression
Growth in bacteria
  Bacterial resistance: Ampicillin, 100 μg/mL
  Growth temperature: 37°C
  Growth strain: DH5alpha
  Copy number: High Copy
Gene/Insert
  Gene/Insert name: CYB5R3
  Species: H. sapiens (human)
  Mutation: None
  Entrez Gene: CYB5R3 (a.k.a. B5R, DIA1)
  Cloning method: Restriction Enzyme; 5′ cloning site Unknown (unknown if destroyed); 3′ cloning site Unknown (unknown if destroyed)
Terms and licenses: Academic/Nonprofit Terms; Industry Terms: Not Available to Industry
How to cite: pHis-3xFLAG-CMV14-CYB5R3 was a gift from Masaaki Komatsu (Addgene plasmid # 204551 ; http://n2t.net/addgene:204551 ; RRID:Addgene_204551)
